Addgene plasmid #164269: Nup54 no FG-mEGFP494(0)
Purpose: Mammalian expression of Nup54 without the FG-Nup domain, with mEGFP (missing the first 5 amino acids) at amino acid position 494 with a rigid alpha helix of 5 amino acids at the carboxyl end of mEGFP
Depositing lab: Sanford Simon. Depositing organization: Rockefeller University. Publication: Conformation of the nuclear pore in living cells is modulated by transport state. Pulupa J, Prior H, Johnson DS, Simon SM. Elife. 2020 Dec 21;9. pii: 60654. doi: 10.7554/eLife.60654. PubMed 33346731.
Backbone
  Vector backbone: unspecified
  Total vector size (bp): 5967
  Vector type: Mammalian Expression
Growth in bacteria
  Bacterial resistance: Kanamycin, 50 μg/mL
  Growth temperature: 37°C
  Growth strain: DH5alpha
  Copy number: High Copy
Gene/Insert
  Gene/Insert name: Nup54
  Species: H. sapiens (human)
  Mutation: deleted the FG region of Nup54
  GenBank ID: 53371
  Entrez Gene: NUP54
  Promoter: CMV
  Tag / fusion protein: mEGFP (C terminal on insert)
  Cloning method: Gibson Cloning
  Sequencing primers: 5′ CMV Forward
Terms and licenses: Academic/Nonprofit Terms; Industry Terms: Not Available to Industry
How to cite: Nup54 no FG-mEGFP494(0) was a gift from Sanford Simon (Addgene plasmid # 164269 ; http://n2t.net/addgene:164269 ; RRID:Addgene_164269)
