[The description below was written by a language model from this plasmid's Addgene catalogue record and pLannotate feature annotations shown in this document.]
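Description:
Nup54 no FG-mEGFP494(0) is a 5,967 bp mammalian expression plasmid encoding a nucleoporin Nup54 variant that lacks its FG-repeat region and carries monomeric EGFP. The backbone is not named in the record. The annotated layout is typical of a CMV-driven fluorescent-protein fusion vector: a high-copy ColE1/pUC-type origin for propagation in E. coli, an f1 origin, and a NeoR/KanR (Tn5 aminoglycoside phosphotransferase) cassette. This cassette sits behind both a bacterial promoter and the SV40 enhancer/early promoter and ends in an HSV TK polyadenylation signal. It therefore gives kanamycin resistance in bacteria and could support G418 selection in mammalian cells.

Expression is driven by the human CMV immediate-early enhancer and promoter and terminated by an SV40 poly(A) signal. According to the catalogue entry, mEGFP lacking its first five amino acids is joined at Nup54 position 494, with a rigid five-residue alpha helix at the carboxyl end of mEGFP. The feature table agrees with this arrangement, showing a Nup54 fragment running directly into, and slightly overlapping, an Aequorea victoria-derived fluorescent protein. The annotation tool labels that protein as a related GFP variant rather than mEGFP. The catalogue lists the insert as human, whereas the automated annotation matched the coding region to the rat Nup54 protein entry, so the species of origin is not consistent within the record. Short annotated fragments of SV40 large T antigen, ble and the bGH poly(A) signal are probably backbone remnants rather than functional elements.

The truncated, rigidly attached tag suggests a design that limits the fluorophore's movement relative to the nucleoporin. This fits the associated study of nuclear pore conformation in living cells, with the FG deletion allowing comparison against the full-length protein.
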