Features (pLannotate 1.2.2; 15 found; start..end, strand, type, name):
     61..364     +  enhancer       CMV enhancer: human cytomegalovirus immediate early enhancer
    365..568     +  promoter       CMV promoter: human cytomegalovirus (CMV) immediate early promoter
    591..671     +  misc_feature   MCS: multiple cloning site
    683..1840    +  CDS            Nup54 (fragment): NUP54_RAT - Experimental evidence at protein level: Swiss-Prot protein existence level 1. Component of the nuclear pore complex, a complex required for the trafficking across the nuclear membrane. From Rattus norvegicus (Rat).
   1826..2539    +  CDS            sg12: sg12 is a basic (constitutively fluorescent) long stokes shift fluorescent protein published in 1997, derived from Aequorea victoria.
   2649..2732    +  CDS            large T antigen (fragment): large T antigen from SV40 (simian virus 40)
   2755..2876    +  polyA_signal   SV40 poly(A) signal: SV40 polyadenylation signal
   2910..3338    -  rep_origin     f1 ori (sequence partly withheld): f1 bacteriophage origin of replication; arrow indicates direction of (+) strand synthesis
   3365..3469    +  promoter       AmpR promoter: bla
   3471..3828    +  promoter       SV40 promoter: SV40 enhancer and early promoter
   3863..4657    +  CDS            NeoR/KanR: aminoglycoside phosphotransferase from Tn5; aph(3')-II (or nptII); confers resistance to neomycin, kanamycin, and G418 (Geneticin®)
   4678..4830    +  CDS            ble (fragment): BLE_KLEPN - Experimental evidence at protein level: Swiss-Prot protein existence level 1. Binding protein with a strong affinity to the bleomycin family of antibiotics. Binds to CL990; an antimitotic-antibiotic compound. From Klebsiella pneumoniae.
   4889..4936    +  polyA_signal   HSV TK poly(A) signal: herpes simplex virus thymidine kinase polyadenylation signal (Cole and Stacy, 1985)
   5027..5043    -  polyA_signal   bGH poly(A) signal (fragment): bovine growth hormone polyadenylation signal
   5265..5853    +  rep_origin     ori: high-copy-number ColE1/pMB1/pBR322/pUC origin of replication
>Addgene plasmid #164269 | Nup54 no FG-mEGFP494(0) | addgene full sequence | sequence record 325395 | Addgene NGS Result
TAGTTATTAATAGTAATCAATTACGGGGTCATTAGTTCATAGCCCATATATGGAGTTCCGCGTTACATAA
CTTACGGTAAATGGCCCGCCTGGCTGACCGCCCAACGACCCCCGCCCATTGACGTCAATAATGACGTATG
TTCCCATAGTAACGCCAATAGGGACTTTCCATTGACGTCAATGGGTGGAGTATTTACGGTAAACTGCCCA
CTTGGCAGTACATCAAGTGTATCATATGCCAAGTACGCCCCCTATTGACGTCAATGACGGTAAATGGCCC
GCCTGGCATTATGCCCAGTACATGACCTTATGGGACTTTCCTACTTGGCAGTACATCTACGTATTAGTCA
TCGCTATTACCATGGTGATGCGGTTTTGGCAGTACATCAATGGGCGTGGATAGCGGTTTGACTCACGGGG
ATTTCCAAGTCTCCACCCCATTGACGTCAATGGGAGTTTGTTTTGGCACCAAAATCAACGGGACTTTCCA
AAATGTCGTAACAACTCCGCCCCATTGACGCAAATGGGCGGTAGGCGTGTACGGTGGGAGGTCTATATAA
GCAGAGCTGGTTTAGTGAACCGTCAGATCCGCTAGCGCTACCGGACTCAGATCTCGAGCTCAAGCTTCGA
ATTCTGCAGTCGACGGTACCGCGGGCCCGGGATCCACCGGTCCCGCGACATGGCGCAGTCCAACCAACTC
ATCAACACTGCCAGCGCTCTTTCTGCTCCAACGCTATTGGGGGATGAGAGAGATGCCATCTTGGCAAAGT
GGAACCAGTTGCAGGCCTTCTGGGGAACAGGAAAAGGATATTTCAATAATAACATTCCTCCAGTGGAGTT
TACACAGGAAAACCCCTTTTGCCGATTTAAGGCTGTCGGTTACAGTTGTATGCCCAATAACAAAGATGAA
GATGGACTAGTGGTTCTAATTTTCAACAAAAAAGAAACAGATATTAGAAGCCAACAACAGCAGTTGGTAG
AATCATTGCATAAAGTTCTGGGAGGAAACCAGACCCTCACTGTCAATGTGGAGGGCATTAAGACACTGCC
CGACGATCAGACAGAAGTTGTCATTTACATTGTTGAGCGCTCTCCAAATGGCACCTCGAGAAGAGTTCCA
GCGACAACGCTGTATGCCCACTTTGAGCAAGCCAACATTAAAACACAGCTTCAGCAGCTTGGCGTGACCC
TTTCTATGACCAGAACAGAGCTGTCTCCTGCTCAGATCAAGCAGCTCCTACAGAACCCTCCTGCTGGTGT
TGATCCCATTATTTGGGAACAGGCCAAGGTGGATAACCCGGATTCTGAAAAATTAATTCCTGTTCCAATG
GTGGGTTTCAAAGAATTGCTTCGAAGACTGAAGGTTCAAGACCAGATGACTAAGCAGCACCAGACCAGAT
TAGATATCATATCTGAAGATATTAGTGAACTGCAAAAGAATCAAACTACAACTATGGCCAAAATAGCACA
ATACAAGAGGAAACTGATGGATCTCTCACACAGAACCTTACAGGTCCTAATCAAGCAGGAAATCCAGAGG
AAGAGTGGCTATGCCATCCAGGCTGAGGAAGAACAGTTGCGGGTTCAGCTAGATACGATTCAAGGAGAGC
TGAATGCACCCACTCAGTTCAAAGGTCGACTGAATGAACTGATGTCCCAGATCAGGATGCAGAATCATTT
TGGAGCTGTGAAATCTGAAGAAAAGTATTACATAGATGCAGACCTATTACGAGAGATCAAGCAGCATTTG
AAACAGCAACAGGAAGGCCTTAGCCACCTGATTAGCATCATAAAAGACGACCTGGAAGATATCAAGCTGG
TAGAAGCTGCTGCAAAGGAGGAGCTGTTCACCGGGGTGGTGCCCATCCTGGTCGAGCTGGACGGCGACGT
AAACGGCCACAAGTTCAGCGTGTCCGGCGAGGGCGAGGGCGATGCCACCTACGGCAAGCTGACCCTGAAG
TTCATCTGCACCACCGGCAAGCTGCCCGTGCCCTGGCCCACCCTCGTGACCACCCTGACCTACGGCGTGC
AGTGCTTCAGCCGCTACCCCGACCACATGAAGCAGCACGACTTCTTCAAGTCCGCCATGCCCGAAGGCTA
CGTCCAGGAGCGCACCATCTTCTTCAAGGACGACGGCAACTACAAGACCCGCGCCGAGGTGAAGTTCGAG
GGCGACACCCTGGTGAACCGCATCGAGCTGAAGGGCATCGACTTCAAGGAGGACGGCAACATCCTGGGGC
ACAAGCTGGAGTACAACTACAACAGCCACAACGTCTATATCATGGCCGACAAGCAGAAGAACGGCATCAA
GGTGAACTTCAAGATCCGCCACAACATCGAGGACGGCAGCGTGCAGCTCGCCGACCACTACCAGCAGAAC
ACCCCCATCGGCGACGGCCCCGTGCTGCTGCCCGACAACCACTACCTGAGCACCCAGTCCAAGCTGAGCA
AAGACCCCAACGAGAAGCGCGATCACATGGTCCTGCTGGAGTTCGTGACCGCCGCCGGGATCACTCTCGG
CATGGACGAGCTGTACAAGGAGCATGGACTGAATGAGACCATCCACAGCAGAGGCGGGGTCTTTAGCTGA
CCATTGCGCTGTCCAGAGGTTCATAAAGCTGTGTACAAGTAAAGCGGCCGCGACTCTAGATCATAATCAG
CCATACCACATTTGTAGAGGTTTTACTTGCTTTAAAAAACCTCCCACACCTCCCCCTGAACCTGAAACAT
AAAATGAATGCAATTGTTGTTGTTAACTTGTTTATTGCAGCTTATAATGGTTACAAATAAAGCAATAGCA
TCACAAATTTCACAAATAAAGCATTTTTTTCACTGCATTCTAGTTGTGGTTTGTCCAAACTCATCAATGT
ATCTTAAGGCGTAAATTGTAAGCGTTAATATTTTGTTAAAATTCGCGTTAAATTTTTGTTAAATCAGCTC
ATTTTTTAACCAATAGGCCGAAATCGGCAAAATCCCTTATAAATCAAAAGAATAGACCGAGATAGGGT
[37 nt withheld, positions 3009-3045]
AAAGAACGTGGACTCCAACGTCAAAGG
[49 nt withheld, positions 3073-3121]
T
[91 nt withheld, positions 3123-3213]
G
[124 nt withheld, positions 3215-3338]
CAGGTGGCACTTTTCGGGGAAATGTGCGCGGAACCCCTATTTGTTTATTTTTCTAAATACATTCAAATAT
GTATCCGCTCATGAGACAATAACCCTGATAAATGCTTCAATAATATTGAAAAAGGAAGAGTCCTGAGGCG
GAAAGAACCAGCTGTGGAATGTGTGTCAGTTAGGGTGTGGAAAGTCCCCAGGCTCCCCAGCAGGCAGAAG
TATGCAAAGCATGCATCTCAATTAGTCAGCAACCAGGTGTGGAAAGTCCCCAGGCTCCCCAGCAGGCAGA
AGTATGCAAAGCATGCATCTCAATTAGTCAGCAACCATAGTCCCGCCCCTAACTCCGCCCATCCCGCCCC
TAACTCCGCCCAGTTCCGCCCATTCTCCGCCCCATGGCTGACTAATTTTTTTTATTTATGCAGAGGCCGA
GGCCGCCTCGGCCTCTGAGCTATTCCAGAAGTAGTGAGGAGGCTTTTTTGGAGGCCTAGGCTTTTGCAAA
GATCGATCAAGAGACAGGATGAGGATCGTTTCGCATGATTGAACAAGATGGATTGCACGCAGGTTCTCCG
GCCGCTTGGGTGGAGAGGCTATTCGGCTATGACTGGGCACAACAGACAATCGGCTGCTCTGATGCCGCCG
TGTTCCGGCTGTCAGCGCAGGGGCGCCCGGTTCTTTTTGTCAAGACCGACCTGTCCGGTGCCCTGAATGA
ACTGCAAGACGAGGCAGCGCGGCTATCGTGGCTGGCCACGACGGGCGTTCCTTGCGCAGCTGTGCTCGAC
GTTGTCACTGAAGCGGGAAGGGACTGGCTGCTATTGGGCGAAGTGCCGGGGCAGGATCTCCTGTCATCTC
ACCTTGCTCCTGCCGAGAAAGTATCCATCATGGCTGATGCAATGCGGCGGCTGCATACGCTTGATCCGGC
TACCTGCCCATTCGACCACCAAGCGAAACATCGCATCGAGCGAGCACGTACTCGGATGGAAGCCGGTCTT
GTCGATCAGGATGATCTGGACGAAGAGCATCAGGGGCTCGCGCCAGCCGAACTGTTCGCCAGGCTCAAGG
CGAGCATGCCCGACGGCGAGGATCTCGTCGTGACCCATGGCGATGCCTGCTTGCCGAATATCATGGTGGA
AAATGGCCGCTTTTCTGGATTCATCGACTGTGGCCGGCTGGGTGTGGCGGACCGCTATCAGGACATAGCG
TTGGCTACCCGTGATATTGCTGAAGAGCTTGGCGGCGAATGGGCTGACCGCTTCCTCGTGCTTTACGGTA
TCGCCGCTCCCGATTCGCAGCGCATCGCCTTCTATCGCCTTCTTGACGAGTTCTTCTGAGCGGGACTCTG
GGGTTCGAAATGACCGACCAAGCGACGCCCAACCTGCCATCACGAGATTTCGATTCCACCGCCGCCTTCT
ATGAAAGGTTGGGCTTCGGAATCGTTTTCCGGGACGCCGGCTGGATGATCCTCCAGCGCGGGGATCTCAT
GCTGGAGTTCTTCGCCCACCCTAGGGGGAGGCTAACTGAAACACGGAAGGAGACAATACCGGAAGGAACC
CGCGCTATGACGGCAATAAAAAGACAGAATAAAACGCACGGTGTTGGGTCGTTTGTTCATAAACGCGGGG
TTCGGTCCCAGGGCTGGCACTCTGTCGATACCCCACCGAGACCCCATTGGGGCCAATACGCCCGCGTTTC
TTCCTTTTCCCCACCCCACCCCCCAAGTTCGGGTGAAGGCCCAGGGCTCGCAGCCAACGTCGGGGCGGCA
GGCCCTGCCATAGCCTCAGGTTACTCATATATACTTTAGATTGATTTAAAACTTCATTTTTAATTTAAAA
GGATCTAGGTGAAGATCCTTTTTGATAATCTCATGACCAAAATCCCTTAACGTGAGTTTTCGTTCCACTG
AGCGTCAGACCCCGTAGAAAAGATCAAAGGATCTTCTTGAGATCCTTTTTTTCTGCGCGTAATCTGCTGC
TTGCAAACAAAAAAACCACCGCTACCAGCGGTGGTTTGTTTGCCGGATCAAGAGCTACCAACTCTTTTTC
CGAAGGTAACTGGCTTCAGCAGAGCGCAGATACCAAATACTGTTCTTCTAGTGTAGCCGTAGTTAGGCCA
CCACTTCAAGAACTCTGTAGCACCGCCTACATACCTCGCTCTGCTAATCCTGTTACCAGTGGCTGCTGCC
AGTGGCGATAAGTCGTGTCTTACCGGGTTGGACTCAAGACGATAGTTACCGGATAAGGCGCAGCGGTCGG
GCTGAACGGGGGGTTCGTGCACACAGCCCAGCTTGGAGCGAACGACCTACACCGAACTGAGATACCTACA
GCGTGAGCTATGAGAAAGCGCCACGCTTCCCGAAGGGAGAAAGGCGGACAGGTATCCGGTAAGCGGCAGG
GTCGGAACAGGAGAGCGCACGAGGGAGCTTCCAGGGGGAAACGCCTGGTATCTTTATAGTCCTGTCGGGT
TTCGCCACCTCTGACTTGAGCGTCGATTTTTGTGATGCTCGTCAGGGGGGCGGAGCCTATGGAAAAACGC
CAGCAACGCGGCCTTTTTACGGTTCCTGGCCTTTTGCTGGCCTTTTGCTCACATGTTCTTTCCTGCGTTA
TCCCCTGATTCTGTGGATAACCGTATTACCGCCATGCAT
